>Addgene plasmid #147343 | pnEA-NpH-HsNot10_25-707_Q | depositor full sequence | sequence record 289790 | Full Sequence
TTCTTGAAGACGAAAGGGCCTCGTGATACGCCTATTTTTATAGGTTAATGTCATGATAATAATGGTTTCT
TAGACGTCAGGTGGCACTTTTCGGGGAAATGTGCGCGGAACCCCTATTTGTTTATTTTTCTAAATACATT
CAAATATGTATCCGCTCATGAGACAATAACCCTGATAAATGCTTCAATAATATTGAAAAAGGAAGAGTAT
GAGTATTCAACATTTCCGTGTCGCCCTTATTCCCTTTTTTGCGGCATTTTGCCTTCCTGTTTTTGCTCAC
CCAGAAACGCTGGTGAAAGTAAAAGATGCTGAAGATCAGTTGGGTGCACGAGTGGGTTACATCGAACTGG
ATCTCAACAGCGGTAAGATCCTTGAGAGTTTTCGCCCCGAAGAACGTTTTCCAATGATGAGCACTTTTAA
AGTTCTGCTATGTGGCGCGGTATTATCCCGTGTTGACGCCGGGCAAGAGCAACTCGGTCGCCGCATACAC
TATTCTCAGAATGACTTGGTTGAGTACTCACCAGTCACAGAAAAGCATCTTACGGATGGCATGACAGTAA
GAGAATTATGCAGTGCTGCCATAACCATGAGTGATAACACTGCGGCCAACTTACTTCTGACAACGATCGG
AGGACCGAAGGAGCTAACCGCTTTTTTGCACAACATGGGGGATCATGTAACTCGCCTTGATCGTTGGGAA
CCGGAGCTGAATGAAGCCATACCAAACGACGAGCGTGACACCACGATGCCTGCAGCAATGGCAACAACGT
TGCGCAAACTATTAACTGGCGAACTACTTACTCTAGCTTCCCGGCAACAATTAATAGACTGGATGGAGGC
GGATAAAGTTGCAGGACCACTTCTGCGCTCGGCCCTTCCGGCTGGCTGGTTTATTGCTGATAAATCTGGA
GCCGGTGAGCGTGGGTCTCGCGGTATCATTGCAGCACTGGGGCCAGATGGTAAGCCCTCCCGTATCGTAG
TTATCTACACGACGGGGAGTCAGGCAACTATGGATGAACGAAATAGACAGATCGCTGAGATAGGTGCCTC
ACTGATTAAGCATTGGTAACTGTCAGACCAAGTTTACTCATATATACTTTAGATTGATTTAAAACTTCAT
TTTTAATTTAAAAGGATCTAGGTGAAGATCCTTTTTGATAATCTCATGACCAAAATCCCTTAACGTGAGT
TTTCGTTCCACTGAGCGTCAGACCCCGTAGAAAAGATCAAAGGATCTTCTTGAGATCCTTTTTTTCTGCG
CGTAATCTGCTGCTTGCAAACAAAAAAACCACCGCTACCAGCGGTGGTTTGTTTGCCGGATCAAGAGCTA
CCAACTCTTTTTCCGAAGGTAACTGGCTTCAGCAGAGCGCAGATACCAAATACTGTCCTTCTAGTGTAGC
CGTAGTTAGGCCACCACTTCAAGAACTCTGTAGCACCGCCTACATACCTCGCTCTGCTAATCCTGTTACC
AGTGGCTGCTGCCAGTGGCGATAAGTCGTGTCTTACCGGGTTGGACTCAAGACGATAGTTACCGGATAAG
GCGCAGCGGTCGGGCTGAACGGGGGGTTCGTGCACACAGCCCAGCTTGGAGCGAACGACCTACACCGAAC
TGAGATACCTACAGCGTGAGCTATGAGAAAGCGCCACGCTTCCCGAAGGGAGAAAGGCGGACAGGTATCC
GGTAAGCGGCAGGGTCGGAACAGGAGAGCGCACGAGGGAGCTTCCAGGGGGAAACGCCTGGTATCTTTAT
AGTCCTGTCGGGTTTCGCCACCTCTGACTTGAGCGTCGATTTTTGTGATGCTCGTCAGGGGGGCGGAGCC
TATGGAAAAACGCCAGCAACGCGGCCTTTTTACGGTTCCTGGCCTTTTGCTGGCCTTTTGCTCACATGTT
CTTTCCTGCGTTATCCCCTGATTCTGTGGATAACCGTATTACCGCCTTTGAGTGAGCTGATACCGCTCGC
CGCAGCCGAACGACCGAGCGCAGCGAGTCAGTGAGCGAGGAAGCGGAAGAGCGCCTGATGCGGTATTTTC
TCCTTACGCATCTGTGCGGTATTTCACACCGCATATATGGTGCACTCTCAGTACAATCTGCTCTGATGCC
GCATAGTTAAGCCAGTATACACTCCGCTATCGCTACGTGACTGGGTCATGGCTGCGCCCCGACACCCGCC
AACACCCGCTGACGCGCCCTGACGGGCTTGTCTGCTCCCGGCATCCGCTTACAGACAAGCTGTGACCGTC
TCCGGGAGCTGCATGTGTCAGAGGTTTTCACCGTCATCACCGAAACGCGCGAGGCAGCTGCGGTAAAGCT
CATCAGCGTGGTCGTGAAGCGATTCACAGATGTCTGCCTGTTCATCCGCGTCCAGCTCGTTGAGTTTCTC
CAGAAGCGTTAATGTCTGGCTTCTGATAAAGCGGGCCATGTTAAGGGCGGTTTTTTCCTGTTTGGTCACT
GATGCCTCCGTGTAAGGGGGATTTCTGTTCATGGGGGTAATGATACCGATGAAACGAGAGAGGATGCTCA
CGATACGGGTTACTGATGATGAACATGCCCGGTTACTGGAACGTTGTGAGGGTAAACAACTGGCGGTATG
GATGCGGCGGGACCAGAGAAAAATCACTCAGGGTCAATGCCAGCGCTTCGTTAATACAGATGTAGGTGTT
CCACAGGGTAGCCAGCAGCATCCTGCGATGCAGATCCGGAACATAATGGTGCAGGGCGCTGACTTCCGCG
TTTCCAGACTTTACGAAACACGGAAACCGAAGACCATTCATGTTGTTGCTCAGGTCGCAGACGTTTTGCA
GCAGCAGTCGCTTCACGTTCGCTCGCGTATCGGTGATTCATTCTGCTAACCAGTAAGGCAACCCCGCCAG
CCTAGCCGGGTCCTCAACGACAGGAGCACGATCATGCGCACCCGTGGCCAGGACCCAACGCTGCCCGAGA
TGCGCCGCGTGCGGCTGCTGGAGATGGCGGACGCGATGGATATGTTCTGCCAAGGGTTGGTTTGCGCATT
CACAGTTCTCCGCAAGAATTGATTGGCTCCAATTCTTGGAGTGGTGAATCCGTTAGCGAGGTGCCGCCGG
CTTCCATTCAGGTCGAGGTGGCCCGGCTCCATGCACCGCGACGCAACGCGGGGAGGCAGACAAGGTATAG
GGCGGCGCCTACAATCCATGCCAACCCGTTCCATGTGCTCGCCGAGGCGGCATAAATCGCCGTGACGATC
AGCGGTCCAGTGATCGAAGTTAGGCTGGTAAGAGCCGCGAGCGATCCTTGAAGCTGTCCCTGATGGTCGT
CATCTACCTGCCTGGACAGCATGGCCTGCAACGCGGGCATCCCGATGCCGCCGGAAGCGAGAAGAATCAT
AATGGGGAAGGCCATCCAGCCTCGCGTCGCGAACGCCAGCAAGACGTAGCCCAGCGCGTCGGCCGCCATG
CCGGCGATAATGGCCTGCTTCTCGCCGAAACGTTTGGTGGCGGGACCAGTGACGAAGGCTTGAGCGAGGG
CGTGCAAGATTCCGAATACCGCAAGCGACAGGCCGATCATCGTCGCGCTCCAGCGAAAGCGGTCCTCGCC
GAAAATGACCCAGAGCGCTGCCGGCACCTGTCCTACGAGTTGCATGATAAAGAAGACAGTCATAAGTGCG
GCGACGATAGTCATGCCCCGCGCCCACCGGAAGGAGCTGACTGGGTTGAAGGCTCTCAAGGGCATCGGTC
GAGATCCCGGTGCCTAATGAGTGAGCTAACTTACATTAATTGCGTTGCGCTCACTGCCCGCTTTCCAGTC
GGGAAACCTGTCGTGCCAGCTGCATTAATGAATCGGCCAACGCGCGGGGAGAGGCGGTTTGCGTATTGGG
CGCCAGGGTGGTTTTTCTTTTCACCAGTGAGACGGGCAACAGCTGATTGCCCTTCACCGCCTGGCCCTGA
GAGAGTTGCAGCAAGCGGTCCACGCTGGTTTGCCCCAGCAGGCGAAAATCCTGTTTGATGGTGGTTAACG
GCGGGATATAACATGAGCTGTCTTCGGTATCGTCGTATCCCACTACCGAGATATCCGCACCAACGCGCAG
CCCGGACTCGGTAATGGCGCGCATTGCGCCCAGCGCCATCTGATCGTTGGCAACCAGCATCGCAGTGGGA
ACGATGCCCTCATTCAGCATTTGCATGGTTTGTTGAAAACCGGACATGGCACTCCAGTCGCCTTCCCGTT
CCGCTATCGGCTGAATTTGATTGCGAGTGAGATATTTATGCCAGCCAGCCAGACGCAGACGCGCCGAGAC
AGAACTTAATGGGCCCGCTAACAGCGCGATTTGCTGGTGACCCAATGCGACCAGATGCTCCACGCCCAGT
CGCGTACCGTCTTCATGGGAGAAAATAATACTGTTGATGGGTGTCTGGTCAGAGACATCAAGAAATAACG
CCGGAACATTAGTGCAGGCAGCTTCCACAGCAATGGCATCCTGGTCATCCAGCGGATAGTTAATGATCAG
CCCACTGACGCGTTGCGCGAGAAGATTGTGCACCGCCGCTTTACAGGCTTCGACGCCGCTTCGTTCTACC
ATCGACACCACCACGCTGGCACCCAGTTGATCGGCGCGAGATTTAATCGCCGCGACAATTTGCGACGGCG
CGTGCAGGGCCAGACTGGAGGTGGCAACGCCAATCAGCAACGACTGTTTGCCCGCCAGTTGTTGTGCCAC
GCGGTTGGGAATGTAATTCAGCTCCGCCATCGCCGCTTCCACTTTTTCCCGCGTTTTCGCAGAAACGTGG
CTGGCCTGGTTCACCACGCGGGAAACGGTCTGATAAGAGACACCGGCATACTCTGCGACATCGTATAACG
TTACTGGTTTCACATTCACCACCCTGAATTGACTCTCTTCCGGGCGCTATCATGCCATACCGCGAAAGGT
TTTGCGCCATTCGATGGTGTCCGGGATCTCGACGCTCTCCCTTATGCGACTCCTGCATTAGGAAGCAGCC
CAGTAGTAGGTTGAGGCCGTTGAGCACCGCCGCCGCAAGGAATGGTGCATGCAAGGAGATGGCGCCCAAC
AGTCCCCCGGCCACGGGGCCTGCCACCATACCCACGCCGAAACAAGCGCTCATGAGCCCGAAGTGGCGAG
CCCGATCTTCCCCATCGGTGATGTCGGCGATATAGGCGCCAGCAACCGCACCTGTGGCGCCGGTGATGCC
GGCCACGATGCGTCCGGCGTAGAGGATCGAGATCTCGATCCCGCGAAATTAATACGACTCACTATAGGGG
AATTGTGAGCGGATAACAATTCCCCACTAGTAATAATTTTGTTTAACTTTAAGAAGGAGATATACCATGG
GCAGCAGCCATCATCATCATCATCACAGCAGCGGTACCGGCAGCGGCCTGGAAGTTCTGTTCCAGGGGCC
CCATATGCTCGAGGATCAAGAGAAGGAGTTATCCACCAATGCTTTCCAAGCTTTCACATCTGGAAATTAT
GATGCCTGTCTACAACACCTTGCCTGTCTACAAGATATAAACAAAGATGATTATAAAATAATTTTGAATA
CAGCAGTAGCTGAGTTTTTTAAAAGTAACCAAACAACAACAGATAATTTGAGACAAACACTTAACCAGCT
GAAGAATCAGGTCCACTCAGCTGTTGAAGAAATGGATGGATTAGATGATGTTGAAAACAGCATGTTGTAC
TATAATCAAGCAGTCATTCTTTATCATCTGCGGCAGTATACAGAAGCCATATCAGTTGGTGAAAAACTTT
ATCAGTTCATAGAGCCTTTTGAAGAAAAATTTGCCCAAGCAGTGTGTTTTTTGCTTGTAGACCTGTATAT
ATTAACCTACCAAGCTGAGAAAGCTTTGCATCTTCTTGCTGTCCTAGAAAAAATGATTTCACAGGGTAAC
AATAACAAAAATGGAAAGAATGAGACTGGTAATAACAACAACAAAGATGGATCTAATCATAAAGCTGAAA
GTGGAGCTCTAATAGAAGCTGCAAAATCAAAGATACATCAGTACAAAGTACGAGCTTATATCCAAATGAA
GTCTCTGAAAGCATGTAAAAGGGAAATCAAGTCAGTCATGAATACAGCTGGAAATTCCGCACCCTCTCTC
TTTCTTAAAAGCAATTTTGAGTACTTAAGAGGTAATTATCGAAAAGCCGTGAAGCTATTAAATAGTTCAA
ACATTGCTGAGCATCCAGGATTCATGAAAACAGGTGAATGCTTGAGATGCATGTTCTGGAATAACCTTGG
TTGCATCCATTTTGCCATGAGCAAGCACAATTTGGGAATATTCTACTTTAAAAAGGCTCTGCAAGAGAAT
GACAATGTCTGTGCACAGCTCAGTGCAGGTAGCACTGATCCAGGTAAAAAATTTTCAGGAAGACCCATGT
GTACGTTACTAACCAATAAGAGATATGAGTTGCTGTATAACTGTGGAATTCAGCTTCTTCACATTGGAAG
GCCTCTTGCTGCCTTCGAATGTCTGATTGAAGCTGTTCAGGTTTATCATGCAAATCCTCGCCTCTGGCTA
CGGCTGGCTGAATGCTGCATTGCTGCCAATAAGGGGACTTCTGAACAAGAAACTAAAGGCCTTCCCAGCA
AAAAAGGAATTGTACAGTCTATTGTTGGTCAAGGCTATCATCGTAAAATAGTTTTGGCATCACAGTCTAT
ACAGAATACTGTTTATAATGATGGTCAGTCTTCGGCCATTCCTGTAGCCAGTATGGAGTTTGCAGCCATA
TGTCTCAGAAATGCCTTGTTGCTGCTACCTGAAGAACAGCAAGATCCAAAGCAGGAAAATGGGGCTAAAA
ATAGTAATCAATTAGGTGGGAACACAGAGAGCAGCGAAAGCAGTGAAACTTGCAGCAGTAAAAGCCATGA
TGGAGATAAATTCATTCCAGCTCCACCTTCTTCTCCATTGAGAAAACAGGAATTAGAAAACTTAAAGTGC
TCCATACTTGCTTGCAGTGCCTACGTGGCTCTGGCTTTGGGTGATAACCTCATGGCTTTGAATCATGCAG
ATAAACTTCTTCAGCAGCCCAAGCTGTCAGGATCTCTTAAGTTTTTGGGACATTTATATGCTGCAGAAGC
CCTCATCTCTCTCGACAGAATATCTGATGCCATTACTCACTTGAACCCGGAGAATGTCACTGATGTCTCC
TTAGGGATCTCTTCAAATGAGCAGGACCAAGGATCAGACAAAGGTGAAAATGAAGCAATGGAATCCTCTG
GTAAGCGGGCCCCTCAGTGCTACCCCAGTTCCGTCAACTCTGCCAGGACTGTGATGCTGTTCAACCTTGG
CAGCGCTTACTGCCTGAGGAGCGAATATGACAAAGCCCGAAAGTGTCTCCACCAGGCGGCTTCAATGATC
CATCCTAAAGAGGTGCCCCCTGAGGCCATCTTGCTGGCAGTCTACCTTGAACTGCAGAATGGTAATACTC
AGCTGGCCTTACAGATCATCAAAAGGAATCAGTAAGGATCCTAATAGTCTAGAGCTAGCCCTAGGAGATC
CGGCTGCTAACAAAGCCCGAAAGGAAGCTGAGTTGGCTGCTGCCACCGCTGAGCAATAACTAGCATAACC
CCTTGGGGCCTCTAAACGGGTCTTGAGGGGTTTTTTGCTGAAAGGAGGAACTATATCCGGATATCCCGCA
AGAGGCCCGGCAGTACCGGCATAACCAAGCCTATGCCTACAGCATCCAGGGTGACGGTGCCGAGGATGAC
GATGAGCGCATTGTTAGATTTCATACACGGTGCCTGACTGCGTTAGCAATTTAACTGTGATAAACTACCG
CATTAAAGCTTATCGATGATAAGCTGTCAAACATGAGAA
Features (pLannotate 1.2.2; 20 found; start..end, strand, type, name):
    104..208     +  promoter       AmpR promoter: bla
    209..1069    +  CDS            AmpR: β-lactamase; bla; confers resistance to ampicillin, carbenicillin, and related antibiotics
   1240..1828    +  rep_origin     ori: high-copy-number ColE1/pMB1/pBR322/pUC origin of replication
   2014..2156    -  misc_feature   bom: basis of mobility region from pBR322
   2258..2449    -  CDS            rop: Rop protein, which maintains plasmids at low copy number; rop
   2466..2846    +  CDS            YPB1_ECOLX: Protein predicted: Swiss-Prot protein existence level 4. From Escherichia coli.
   3088..3712    -  CDS            TcR (fragment): tetracycline efflux protein; tet; confers resistance to tetracycline
   3727..3748    -  protein_bind   CAP binding site: CAP binding activates transcription in the presence of cAMP. E. coli catabolite activator protein
   3761..4843    -  CDS            lacI: lac repressor; lacI; The lac repressor binds to the lac operator to inhibit transcription in E. coli. This inhibition can be relieved by adding lactose or isopropyl-β-D-thiogalactopyranoside (IPTG).
   4844..4921    -  promoter       lacI promoter: lacI
   4929..5208    -  CDS            TcR (fragment): tetracycline efflux protein; tet; confers resistance to tetracycline
   5230..5248    +  promoter       T7 promoter: promoter for bacteriophage T7 RNA polymerase
   5249..5273    +  protein_bind   lac operator: The lac repressor binds to the lac operator to inhibit transcription in E. coli. This inhibition can be relieved by adding lactose or isopropyl-β-D-thiogalactopyranoside (IPTG). lac repressor encoded by lacI
   5288..5310    +  RBS            RBS: efficient ribosome binding site from bacteriophage T7 gene 10 (Olins and Rangwala, 1989)
   5329..5345    +  CDS            capTEV™ (fragment): composite tag for in vivo biotinylation, TEV protease cleavage, and 6xHis tagging
   5404..7452    +  CDS            CNOT10 (fragment): CNO10_HUMAN - Experimental evidence at protein level: Swiss-Prot protein existence level 1. Component of the CCR4-NOT complex which is one of the major cellular mRNA deadenylases and is linked to various cellular processes including bulk mRNA degradation, miRNA-mediated repression, translational repression during translational initiation and general transcription regulation. Additional complex functions may be a consequence of its influence on mRNA expression. Is not required for association of CNOT7 to the CCR4-NOT complex. From Homo sapiens (Human).
   7493..7542    +  CDS            SET1 (fragment): solubility-enhancement tag derived from T7 phage gene 10B
   7550..7597    +  terminator     T7 terminator: transcription terminator for bacteriophage T7 RNA polymerase
   7620..7724    -  CDS            TcR (fragment): tetracycline efflux protein; tet; confers resistance to tetracycline
   7772..7800    -  promoter       tet promoter: E. coli promoter for tetracycline efflux protein gene
