[The description below was written by a language model from this plasmid's Addgene catalogue record and pLannotate feature annotations shown in this document.]
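Description:
pnEA-NpH-HsNot10_25-707_Q is a 7.8 kb bacterial expression plasmid for producing a fragment of human CNOT10 (NOT10), a subunit of the CCR4-NOT deadenylase complex, in E. coli. The catalogue lists the backbone as unknown, but the annotated features show a pET-style, pBR322-derived layout. It has a ColE1/pMB1 origin together with the bom region and the rop gene, which keeps copy number low, consistent with the record's low-copy designation. Selection is by ampicillin through the bla gene and its own promoter. Several disrupted tetracycline-resistance fragments and the tet promoter are remnants of the pBR322 ancestor and would not be expected to confer resistance.

The expression cassette consists of a T7 promoter followed by a lac operator, the phage T7 gene 10 ribosome binding site, the coding region and a T7 terminator. A lacI gene on the plasmid supplies repressor, so transcription depends on a host providing T7 RNA polymerase and can be induced with IPTG. The insert matches human CNOT10 and, according to the name, encodes residues 25–707; the depositor notes that the ORF came from an NCBI reference mRNA. Just upstream of it, a short match to a composite His/TEV tag suggests a small N-terminal affinity tag, probably a His tag, though the record does not define the tag or any protease site explicitly. The short "SET1" hit between the insert and terminator is probably residual vector sequence rather than a functional fusion.

The plasmid comes from a collection associated with work on CCR4-NOT-mediated repression of mRNA targets, and it is suited to recombinant production of the CNOT10 fragment. The depositor sequence may be theoretical rather than experimentally verified.
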