Addgene plasmid #147343: pnEA-NpH-HsNot10_25-707_Q
Purpose: Bacterial Expression of HsNot10_25-707
Depositing lab: Elisa Izaurralde. Depositing organization: Max Planck Institute for Developmental Biology. Publication: Drosophila Bag-of-marbles directly interacts with the CAF40 subunit of the CCR4-NOT complex to elicit repression of mRNA targets. Sgromo A, Raisch T, Backhaus C, Keskeny C, Alva V, Weichenrieder O, Izaurralde E. RNA. 2018 Mar;24(3):381-395. doi: 10.1261/rna.064584.117. Epub 2017 Dec 18. PubMed 29255063.
Backbone
  Vector backbone: Unknown
  Vector type: Bacterial Expression
Growth in bacteria
  Bacterial resistance: Ampicillin, 100 μg/mL
  Growth temperature: 37°C
  Growth strain: DH5alpha
  Copy number: Low Copy
Gene/Insert
  Gene/Insert name: HsNot10_25-707
  Species: H. sapiens (human)
  Entrez Gene: CNOT10 (a.k.a. FLJ12890, FLJ13165, DKFZp434K115)
  Cloning method: Unknown
Terms and licenses: Academic/Nonprofit Terms; Industry Terms: Not Available to Industry
Depositor comments: ORF extracted from NCBI:NM_015442.1 Plasmids from this collection were made available to the research community and donated after the lab closed. Please note that the sequence provided by the depositing laboratory may be theoretical/predicted or based on Sanger sequencing results. There may be discrepancies between sequencing results obtained by Addgene and the depositor sequence. If an Addgene verified sequence is not available, please contact before placing your order to request that our lab fully sequence the plasmid.
How to cite: pnEA-NpH-HsNot10_25-707_Q was a gift from Elisa Izaurralde (Addgene plasmid # 147343 ; http://n2t.net/addgene:147343 ; RRID:Addgene_147343)
